>Addgene plasmid #234792 | pHALgMT | addgene full sequence | sequence record 469823 | Addgene NGS Result
ACCACTTCTGCGCTCGGCCCTTCCGGCTGGCTGGTTTATTGCTGATAAATCTGGAGCCGGTGAGCGTGGG
TCTCGCGGTATCATTGCAGCACTGGGGCCAGATGGTAAGCCCTCCCGTATCGTAGTTATCTACACGACGG
GGAGTCAGGCAACTATGGATGAACGAAATAGACAGATCGCTGAGATAGGTGCCTCACTGATTAAGCATTG
GTAACTGTCAGACCAAGTTTACTCATATATACTTTAGATTGATTTAAAACTTCATTTTTAATTTAAAAGG
ATCTAGGTGAAGATCCTTTTTGATAATCTCATGACCAAAATCCCTTAACGTGAGTTTTCGTTCCACTGAG
CGTCAGACCCCGTAGAAAAGATCAAAGGATCTTCTTGAGATCCTTTTTTTCTGCGCGTAATCTGCTGCTT
GCAAACAAAAAAACCACCGCTACCAGCGGTGGTTTGTTTGCCGGATCAAGAGCTACCAACTCTTTTTCCG
AAGGTAACTGGCTTCAGCAGAGCGCAGATACCAAATACTGTTCTTCTAGTGTAGCCGTAGTTAGGCCACC
ACTTCAAGAACTCTGTAGCACCGCCTACATACCTCGCTCTGCTAATCCTGTTACCAGTGGCTGCTGCCAG
TGGCGATAAGTCGTGTCTTACCGGGTTGGACTCAAGACGATAGTTACCGGATAAGGCGCAGCGGTCGGGC
TGAACGGGGGGTTCGTGCACACAGCCCAGCTTGGAGCGAACGACCTACACCGAACTGAGATACCTACAGC
GTGAGCTATGAGAAAGCGCCACGCTTCCCGAAGGGAGAAAGGCGGACAGGTATCCGGTAAGCGGCAGGGT
CGGAACAGGAGAGCGCACGAGGGAGCTTCCAGGGGGAAACGCCTGGTATCTTTATAGTCCTGTCGGGTTT
CGCCACCTCTGACTTGAGCGTCGATTTTTGTGATGCTCGTCAGGGGGGCGGAGCCTATGGAAAAACGCCA
GCAACGCGGCCTTTTTACGGTTCCTGGCCTTTTGCTGGCCTTTTGCTCACATGTTCTTTCCTGCGTTATC
CCCTGATTCTGTGGATAACCGTATTACCGCCTTTGAGTGAGCTGATACCGCTCGCCGCAGCCGAACGACC
GAGCGCAGCGAGTCAGTGAGCGAGGAAGCGGAAGAGCGCCCAATACGCAAACCGCCTCTCCCCGCGCGTT
GGCCGATTCATTAATGCAGCTGGCACGACAGGTTTCCCGACTGGAAAGCGGGCAGTGAGCGCAACGCAAT
TAATGTGAGTTAGCTCACTCATTAGGCACCCCAGGCTTTACACTTTATGCTTCCGGCTCGTATGTTGTGT
GGAATTGTGAGCGGATAACAATTTCACACAGGAAACAGCTATGACCATGATTACGCCAAGCTCTAGCTAG
AGGTCGACGGTATACAGACATGATAAGATACATTGATGAGTTTGGACAAACCACAACTAGAATGCAGTGA
AAAAAATGCTTTATTTGTGAAATTTGTGATGCTATTGCTTTATTTGTAACCATTATAAGCTGCAATAAAC
AAGTTGGGGTGGGCGAAGAACTCCAGCATGAGATCCCCGCGCTGGAGGATCATCCAGCCGGCGTCCCGGA
AAACGATTCCGAAGCCCAACCTTTCATAGAAGGCGGCGGTGGAATCGAAATCTCGTGATGGCAGGTTGGG
CGTCGCTTGGTCGGTCATTTCGAACCCCAGAGTCCCGCTCAGAAGAACTCGTCAAGAAGGCGATAGAAGG
CGATGCGCTGCGAATCGGGAGCGGCGATACCGTAAAGCACGAGGAAGCGGTCAGCCCATTCGCCGCCAAG
CTCTTCAGCAATATCACGGGTAGCCAACGCTATGTCCTGATAGCGGTCCGCCACACCCAGCCGGCCACAG
TCGATGAATCCAGAAAAGCGGCCATTTTCCACCATGATATTCGGCAAGCAGGCATCGCCATGGGTCACGA
CGAGATCCTCGCCGTCGGGCATGCGCGCCTTGAGCCTGGCGAACAGTTCGGCTGGCGCGAGCCCCTGATG
CTCTTCGTCCAGATCATCCTGATCGACAAGACCGGCTTCCATCCGAGTACGTGCTCGCTCGATGCGATGT
TTCGCTTGGTGGTCGAATGGGCAGGTAGCCGGATCAAGCGTATGCAGCCGCCGCATTGCATCAGCCATGA
TGGATACTTTCTCGGCAGGAGCAAGGTGAGATGACAGGAGATCCTGCCCCGGCACTTCGCCCAATAGCAG
CCAGTCCCTTCCCGCTTCAGTGACAACGTCGAGCACAGCTGCGCAAGGAACGCCCGTCGTGGCCAGCCAC
GATAGCCGCGCTGCCTCGTCCTGCAGTTCATTCAGGGCACCGGACAGGTCGGTCTTGACAAAAAGAACCG
GGCGCCCCTGCGCTGACAGCCGGAACACGGCGGCATCAGAGCAGCCGATTGTCTGTTGTGCCCAGTCATA
GCCGAATAGCCTCTCCACCCAAGCGGCCGGAGAACCTGCGTGCAATCCATCTTGTTCAATCATGCGAAAC
GATCCTCATCCTGTCTCTTGATCAGATCCGAAAATGGATATACAAGCTCCCGGGAGCTTTTTGCAAAAGC
CTAGGCCTCCAAAAAAGCCTCCTCACTACTTCTGGAATAGCTCAGAGGCAGAGGCGGCCTCGGCCTCTGC
ATAAATAAAAAAAATTAGTCAGCCATGGGGCGGAGAATGGGCGGAACTGGGCGGAGTTAGGGGCGGGATG
GGCGGAGTTAGGGGCGGGACTATGGTTGCTGACTAATTGAGATGCATGCTTTGCATACTTCTGCCTGCTG
GGGAGCCTGGGGACTTTCCACACCTGGTTGCTGACTAATTGAGATGCATGCTTTGCATACTTCTGCCTGC
TGGGGAGCCTGGGGACTTTCCACACCCTAACTGACACACATTCCACAGAATTAATTCGCGTTAAATTTTT
GTTAAATCAGCTCATTTTTTAACCAATAGGCCGAAATCGGCAAAATCCCTTATAAATCAAAAGAATAGAC
CGAGATAGGGT
[37 nt withheld, positions 3022-3058]
AAAGAACGTGGACTCCAACGTCAAAGG
[49 nt withheld, positions 3086-3134]
T
[91 nt withheld, positions 3136-3226]
G
[124 nt withheld, positions 3228-3351]
GGGGATACCCCCTAGAGCCCCAGCTGGTTCTTTCCGCCTCAGAAGCCATAGAGCCCACCGCATCCCCAGC
ATGCCTGCTATTGTCTTCCCAATCCTCCCCCTTGCTGTCCTGCCCCACCCCACCCCCCAGAATAGAATGA
CACCTACTCAGACAATGCGATGCAATTTCCTCATTTTATTAGGAAAGGACAGTGGGAGTGGCACCTTCCA
GGGTCAAGGAAGGCACGGGGGAGGGGCAAACAACAGATGGCTGGCAACTAGAAGGCACAGTCGAGGCTGA
TCAGCGAGCTCTAGCATTTAGGTGACACTATAGAATAGGGCCAAGCTTTCATCAGAGCTGCTTTCGGTAT
CTCACGAAGGCCCAAACTGCTACCAGGGTAAGGGCAAACACTGGCAGCAGCACCACAGCTACAGGAACTC
CACTAGGCTCTCCGTCGCCTCGATGCCGCGGCTTAAGACTGTTGATGGTTACTCGGAACAGCATGGAGCC
GTCGGGGGTGATCAGGCGCTCGTCGATAATTTTGTTGCCGTTCCACAGGGTCCCTGTTACAGTGATCTTT
TTGCCGTCGAACACGGCGATGCCTTCATACGGCCGTCCGAAATAGTTCAGCATGTTCGGCGTAACCCCGT
CGATTACCAGTGTGCCATAGGGCAGGATCACCTTAAAGTGATGATCATCCACAGGGTACACCACCTTAAA
CACCTCTTCGATCTGGGCCATTTGGTCGGCGCTCAGACCTTCATACGGGATGATGACATGGATGTCGATC
TTCAGGGCATTTTCACCGCTCCGGACAATCCTTTGGATCGGAGTTACGGACACGGCGAGATTCTGCAGCA
AACTGGACACACCTCCCTGTTCAAGGACTTGGTCCAGGTTGTAGGCGGCTGTCTGTTCCCAGTCCCCAAC
GAAATCTTCGAGTGTGAAGACCATGCTTGCGGCCGCTCCAGCATAATCAGGCACATCATAAGGGTATCCG
GCGCTGCCAGCGTAGTCAGGCACATCATAGGGGTAGGATCCTGTGCCGGCGTAATCAGGCACGTCATAGG
GATACATGGTGGTGAATTCCAGCTTGGGTCTCCCTATAGTGAGTCGTATTAATTTCGATAAGCCAGTAAG
CAGTGGGTTCTCTAGTTAGCCAGAGAGCTCTGCTTATATAGACCTCCCACCGTACACGCCTACCGCCCAT
TTGCGTCAATGGGGCGGAGTTGTTACGACATTTTGGAAAGTCCCGTTGATTTTGGTGCCAAAACAAACTC
CCATTGACGTCAATGGGGTGGAGACTTGGAAATCCCCGTGAGTCAAACCGCTATCCACGCCCATTGATGT
ACTGCCAAAACCGCATCACCATGGTAATAGCGATGACTAATACGTAGATGTACTGCCAAGTAGGAAAGTC
CCATAAGGTCATGTACTGGGCATAATGCCAGGCGGGCCATTTACCGTCATTGACGTCAATAGGGGGCGTA
CTTGGCATATGATACACTTGATGTACTGCCAAGTGGGCAGTTTACCGTAAATACTCCACCCATTGACGTC
AATGGAAAGTCCCTATTGGCGTTACTATGGGAACATACGTCATTATTGACGTCAATGGGCGGGGGTCGTT
GGGCGGTCAGCCAGGCGGGCCATTTACCGTAAGTTATGTAACGCGGAACTCCATATATGGGCTATGAACT
AATGACCCCGTAATTGATTACTATTAATAACTAGTCAATAATCAATGTCAACGCGTATATCTGGCCCGTA
CATCGCGAAGCAGCGCAAAACGCCTAACCCTAAGCAGATTCTTCATGCAATTGTCGGTCAAGCCTTGCCT
TGTTGTAGCTTAAATTTTGCTCGCGCACTACTCAGCGACCTCCAACACACAAGCAGGGAGCAGATACTGG
CTTAACTATGCGGCATCAGAGCAGATTGTACTGAGAGTGCACCATAGGGGATCGGGAGATCTCCCGATCC
GTCGACGTCAGGTGGCACTTTTCGGGGAAATGTGCGCGGAACCCCTATTTGTTTATTTTTCTAAATACAT
TCAAATATGTATCCGCTCATGAGACAATAACCCTGATAAATGCTTCAATAATATTGAAAAAGGAAGAGTA
TGAGTATTCAACATTTCCGTGTCGCCCTTATTCCCTTTTTTGCGGCATTTTGCCTTCCTGTTTTTGCTCA
CCCAGAAACGCTGGTGAAAGTAAAAGATGCTGAAGATCAGTTGGGTGCACGAGTGGGTTACATCGAACTG
GATCTCAACAGCGGTAAGATCCTTGAGAGTTTTCGCCCCGAAGAACGTTTTCCAATGATGAGCACTTTTA
AAGTTCTGCTATGTGGCGCGGTATTATCCCGTATTGACGCCGGGCAAGAGCAACTCGGTCGCCGCATACA
CTATTCTCAGAATGACTTGGTTGAGTACTCACCAGTCACAGAAAAGCATCTTACGGATGGCATGACAGTA
AGAGAATTATGCAGTGCTGCCATAACCATGAGTGATAACACTGCGGCCAACTTACTTCTGACAACGATCG
GAGGACCGAAGGAGCTAACCGCTTTTTTGCACAACATGGGGGATCATGTAACTCGCCTTGATCGTTGGGA
ACCGGAGCTGAATGAAGCCATACCAAACGACGAGCGTGACACCACGATGCCTGTAGCAATGGCAACAACG
TTGCGCAAACTATTAACTGGCGAACTACTTACTCTAGCTTCCCGGCAACAATTAATAGACTGGATGGAGG
CGGATAAAGTTGCAGG
Features (pLannotate 1.2.2; 23 found; start..end, strand, type, name):
    385..973     +  rep_origin     ori: high-copy-number ColE1/pMB1/pBR322/pUC origin of replication
   1156..1248    +  CDS            lacI (fragment): lac repressor; lacI; The lac repressor binds to the lac operator to inhibit transcription in E. coli. This inhibition can be relieved by adding lactose or isopropyl-β-D-thiogalactopyranoside (IPTG).
   1261..1282    +  protein_bind   CAP binding site: CAP binding activates transcription in the presence of cAMP. E. coli catabolite activator protein
   1297..1327    +  promoter       lac promoter: promoter for the E. coli lac operon
   1335..1351    +  protein_bind   lac operator: The lac repressor binds to the lac operator to inhibit transcription in E. coli. This inhibition can be relieved by adding lactose or isopropyl-β-D-thiogalactopyranoside (IPTG). lac repressor encoded by lacI
   1424..1545    -  polyA_signal   SV40 poly(A) signal: SV40 polyadenylation signal
   1540..1698    -  CDS            ble (fragment): BLE_KLEPN - Experimental evidence at protein level: Swiss-Prot protein existence level 1. Binding protein with a strong affinity to the bleomycin family of antibiotics. Binds to CL990; an antimitotic-antibiotic compound. From Klebsiella pneumoniae.
   1722..2513    -  CDS            neo: KKA2_KLEPN - Also known as kan, nptII. Experimental evidence at protein level: Swiss-Prot protein existence level 1. Resistance to kanamycin, neomycin, paromomycin, ribostamycin, butirosin and gentamicin B. From Klebsiella pneumoniae.
   2580..2909    -  promoter       SV40 promoter: SV40 enhancer and early promoter
   2923..3351    -  rep_origin     f1 ori (sequence partly withheld): f1 bacteriophage origin of replication; arrow indicates direction of (+) strand synthesis
   3372..3393    -  promoter       SV40 promoter (fragment): SV40 enhancer and early promoter
   3397..3621    -  polyA_signal   bGH poly(A) signal: bovine growth hormone polyadenylation signal
   3647..3665    +  promoter       SP6 promoter: promoter for bacteriophage SP6 RNA polymerase
   3686..3796    -  CDS            Synj2bp (fragment): SYJ2B_RAT - Also known as Omp25. Experimental evidence at protein level: Swiss-Prot protein existence level 1. Regulates endocytosis of activin type 2 receptor kinases through the Ral/RALBP1-dependent pathway and may be involved in suppression of activin-induced signal transduction. From Rattus norvegicus (Rat).
   3812..4285    -  CDS            Nluc (fragment): NanoLuc® luciferase human codon-optimized
   4383..4405    -  CDS            3xHA (fragment): three tandem HA epitope tags
   4434..4452    -  promoter       T7 promoter: promoter for bacteriophage T7 RNA polymerase
   4468..4501    -  LTR            5' LTR (truncated) (fragment): truncated 5' long terminal repeat (LTR) from HIV-1
   4497..4700    -  promoter       CMV promoter: human cytomegalovirus (CMV) immediate early promoter
   4701..5080    -  enhancer       CMV enhancer: human cytomegalovirus immediate early enhancer
   5235..5287    +  misc_feature   bom (fragment): basis of mobility region from pBR322
   5346..5450    +  promoter       AmpR promoter: bla
   5451..214     +  CDS            AmpR (across the origin): β-lactamase; bla; confers resistance to ampicillin, carbenicillin, and related antibiotics
