[The description below was written by a language model from this plasmid's Addgene catalogue record and pLannotate feature annotations shown in this document.]
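Description:
pHALgMT is a 6.1 kb mammalian expression plasmid, listed as built on a Mito-BFP backbone, that targets the LgBiT fragment of split NanoLuc luciferase to mitochondria through an OMP25 membrane anchor. It is propagated in E. coli from a high-copy ColE1/pUC-type origin with ampicillin selection (AmpR with its own promoter). The backbone has a pcDNA3-like layout, with an f1 phage origin, remnants of the lac regulatory region, and an SV40 early promoter driving a neomycin/kanamycin phosphotransferase gene with an SV40 polyadenylation signal, which would allow G418 selection of stably transfected mammalian cells.

The expression cassette is driven by the CMV immediate-early enhancer and promoter, followed by a T7 promoter, and ends in the bovine growth hormone polyadenylation signal, with an SP6 promoter flanking the far side of the insert. In order, the annotated open reading frame contains a short HA epitope fragment, a partial NanoLuc coding region consistent with LgBiT, and a C-terminal segment of about 110 nt matching OMP25. This arrangement fits the plasmid name (HA, LgBiT, mitochondrial targeting) and would place LgBiT on the cytosolic face of the outer mitochondrial membrane through a tail anchor.

The catalogue lists the insert species as budding yeast, but the sequence annotation matches this fragment to rat Synj2bp (also called Omp25), and only a portion of that gene is present rather than the whole protein. The associated work concerns arrestin-3, parkin and mitophagy, so a likely use is as the mitochondrial partner in NanoBiT complementation assays that report recruitment of a SmBiT-tagged protein to mitochondria, although the record does not state this explicitly.
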