Addgene plasmid #234792: pHALgMT
Purpose: Mammalian expression of yeast OMP25
Depositing lab: Vsevolod Gurevich. Depositing organization: Vanderbilt University. Publication: Arrestin-3 binds parkin and enhances parkin-dependent mitophagy. Zheng C, Nguyen KK, Vishnivetskiy SA, Gurevich VV, Gurevich EV. J Neurochem. 2025 Jan;169(1):e16043. doi: 10.1111/jnc.16043. Epub 2024 Jan 9. PubMed 38196269.
Backbone
  Vector backbone: Mito-BFP
  Vector type: Mammalian Expression
Growth in bacteria
  Bacterial resistance: Ampicillin, 100 μg/mL
  Growth temperature: 37°C
  Growth strain: DH5alpha
  Copy number: High Copy
Gene/Insert
  Gene/Insert name: OMP25
  Species: S. cerevisiae (budding yeast)
  Tag / fusion protein: LgBiT
  Cloning method: Restriction Enzyme; 5′ cloning site Unknown (unknown if destroyed)
Terms and licenses: Academic/Nonprofit Terms; Industry Terms: Not Available to Industry
How to cite: pHALgMT was a gift from Vsevolod Gurevich (Addgene plasmid # 234792 ; http://n2t.net/addgene:234792 ; RRID:Addgene_234792)
